>Addgene plasmid #130638 | pSL0373 (His-MBP-TniQ) | addgene full sequence | sequence record 255646 | Addgene NGS Result
TTGAGATCCTTTTTTTCTGCGCGTAATCTGCTGCTTGCAAACAAAAAAACCACCGCTACCAGCGGTGGTT
TGTTTGCCGGATCAAGAGCTACCAACTCTTTTTCCGAAGGTAACTGGCTTCAGCAGAGCGCAGATACCAA
ATACTGTCCTTCTAGTGTAGCCGTAGTTAGGCCACCACTTCAAGAACTCTGTAGCACCGCCTACATACCT
CGCTCTGCTAATCCTGTTACCAGTGGCTGCTGCCAGTGGCGATAAGTCGTGTCTTACCGGGTTGGACTCA
AGACGATAGTTACCGGATAAGGCGCAGCGGTCGGGCTGAACGGGGGGTTCGTGCACACAGCCCAGCTTGG
AGCGAACGACCTACACCGAACTGAGATACCTACAGCGTGAGCTATGAGAAAGCGCCACGCTTCCCGAAGG
GAGAAAGGCGGACAGGTATCCGGTAAGCGGCAGGGTCGGAACAGGAGAGCGCACGAGGGAGCTTCCAGGG
GGAAACGCCTGGTATCTTTATAGTCCTGTCGGGTTTCGCCACCTCTGACTTGAGCGTCGATTTTTGTGAT
GCTCGTCAGGGGGGCGGAGCCTATGGAAAAACGCCAGCAACGCGGCCTTTTTACGGTTCCTGGCCTTTTG
CTGGCCTTTTGCTCACATGTTCTTTCCTGCGTTATCCCCTGATTCTGTGGATAACCGTATTACCGCCTTT
GAGTGAGCTGATACCGCTCGCCGCAGCCGAACGACCGAGCGCAGCGAGTCAGTGAGCGAGGAAGCGGAAG
AGCGCCTGATGCGGTATTTTCTCCTTACGCATCTGTGCGGTATTTCACACCGCAATGGTGCACTCTCAGT
ACAATCTGCTCTGATGCCGCATAGTTAAGCCAGTATACACTCCGCTATCGCTACGTGACTGGGTCATGGC
TGCGCCCCGACACCCGCCAACACCCGCTGACGCGCCCTGACGGGCTTGTCTGCTCCCGGCATCCGCTTAC
AGACAAGCTGTGACCGTCTCCGGGAGCTGCATGTGTCAGAGGTTTTCACCGTCATCACCGAAACGCGCGA
GGCAGCTGCGGTAAAGCTCATCAGCGTGGTCGTGAAGCGATTCACAGATGTCTGCCTGTTCATCCGCGTC
CAGCTCGTTGAGTTTCTCCAGAAGCGTTAATGTCTGGCTTCTGATAAAGCGGGCCATGTTAAGGGCGGTT
TTTTCCTGTTTGGTCACTGATGCCTCCGTGTAAGGGGGATTTCTGTTCATGGGGGTAATGATACCGATGA
AACGAGAGAGGATGCTCACGATACGGGTTACTGATGATGAACATGCCCGGTTACTGGAACGTTGTGAGGG
TAAACAACTGGCGGTATGGATGCGGCGGGACCAGAGAAAAATCACTCAGGGTCAATGCCAGCGCTTCGTT
AATACAGATGTAGGTGTTCCACAGGGTAGCCAGCAGCATCCTGCGATGCAGATCCGGAACATAATGGTGC
AGGGCGCTGACTTCCGCGTTTCCAGACTTTACGAAACACGGAAACCGAAGACCATTCATGTTGTTGCTCA
GGTCGCAGACGTTTTGCAGCAGCAGTCGCTTCACGTTCGCTCGCGTATCGGTGATTCATTCTGCTAACCA
GTAAGGCAACCCCGCCAGCCTAGCCGGGTCCTCAACGACAGGAGCACGATCATGCGCACCCGTGGCCAGG
ACCCAACGCTGCCCGAGATGCGCCGCGTGCGGCTGCTGGAGATGGCGGACGCGATGGATATGTTCTGCCA
AGGGTTGGTTTGCGCATTCACAGTTCTCCGCAAGAATTGATTGGCTCCAATTCTTGGAGTGGTGAATCCG
TTAGCGAGGTGCCGCCGGCTTCCATTCAGGTCGAGGTGGCCCGGCTCCATGCACCGCGACGCAACGCGGG
GAGGCAGACAAGGTATAGGGCGGCGCCTACAATCCATGCCAACCCGTTCCATGTGCTCGCCGAGGCGGCA
TAAATCGCCGTGACGATCAGCGGTCCAATGATCGAAGTTAGGCTGGTAAGAGCCGCGAGCGATCCTTGAA
GCTGTCCCTGATGGTCGTCATCTACCTGCCTGGACAGCATGGCCTGCAACGCGGGCATCCCGATGCCGCC
GGAAGCGAGAAGAATCATAATGGGGAAGGCCATCCAGCCTCGCGTCGCGAACGCCAGCAAGACGTAGCCC
AGCGCGTCGGCCGCCATGCCGGCGATAATGGCCTGCTTCTCGCCGAAACGTTTGGTGGCGGGACCAGTGA
CGAAGGCTTGAGCGAGGGCGTGCAAGATTCCGAATACCGCAAGCGACAGGCCGATCATCGTCGCGCTCCA
GCGAAAGCGGTCCTCGCCGAAAATGACCCAGAGCGCTGCCGGCACCTGTCCTACGAGTTGCATGATAAAG
AAGACAGTCATAAGTGCGGCGACGATAGTCATGCCCCGCGCCCACCGGAAGGAGCTGACTGGGTTGAAGG
CTCTCAAGGGCATCGGTCGACGCTCTCCCTTATGCGACTCCTGCATTAGGAAGCAGCCCAGTAGTAGGTT
GAGGCCGTTGAGCACCGCCGCCGCAAGGAATGGTGCATGCAAGGAGATGGCGCCCAACAGTCCCCCGGCC
ACGGGGCCTGCCACCATACCCACGCCGAAACAAGCGCTCATGAGCCCGAAGTGGCGAGCCCGATCTTCCC
CATCGGTGATGTCGGCGATATAGGCGCCAGCAACCGCACCTGTGGCGCCGGTGATGCCGGCCACGATGCG
TCCGGCGTAGAGGATCGAGATCTCGATCCCGCGAAATTAATACGACTCACTATAGGGAGACCACAACGGT
TTCCCTCTAGTGCCGGCTCCGGAGAGCTCTTTAATTAAGCGGCCGCCCTGCAGGACTCGAGTTCTAGAAA
TAATTTTGTTTAACTTTAAGAAGGAGATATACATATGAAATCTTCTCACCATCACCATCACCATCACCAT
CACCATGGTTCTTCTATGAAAATCGAAGAAGGTAAACTGGTAATCTGGATTAACGGCGATAAAGGCTATA
ACGGTCTCGCTGAAGTCGGTAAGAAATTCGAGAAAGATACCGGAATTAAAGTCACCGTTGAGCATCCGGA
TAAACTGGAAGAGAAATTCCCACAGGTTGCGGCAACTGGCGATGGCCCTGACATTATCTTCTGGGCACAC
GACCGCTTTGGTGGCTACGCTCAATCTGGCCTGTTGGCTGAAATCACCCCGGACAAAGCGTTCCAGGACA
AGCTGTATCCGTTTACCTGGGATGCCGTACGTTACAACGGCAAGCTGATTGCTTACCCGATCGCTGTTGA
AGCGTTATCGCTGATTTATAACAAAGATCTGCTGCCGAACCCGCCAAAAACCTGGGAAGAGATCCCGGCG
CTGGATAAAGAACTGAAAGCGAAAGGTAAGAGCGCGCTGATGTTCAACCTGCAAGAACCGTACTTCACCT
GGCCGCTGATTGCTGCTGACGGGGGTTATGCGTTCAAGTATGAAAACGGCAAGTACGACATTAAAGACGT
GGGCGTGGATAACGCTGGCGCGAAAGCGGGTCTGACCTTCCTGGTTGACCTGATTAAAAACAAACACATG
AATGCAGACACCGATTACTCCATCGCAGAAGCTGCCTTTAATAAAGGCGAAACAGCGATGACCATCAACG
GCCCGTGGGCATGGTCCAACATCGACACCAGCAAAGTGAATTATGGTGTAACGGTACTGCCGACCTTCAA
GGGTCAACCATCCAAACCGTTCGTTGGCGTGCTGAGCGCAGGTATTAACGCCGCCAGTCCGAACAAAGAG
CTGGCAAAAGAGTTCCTCGAAAACTATCTGCTGACTGATGAAGGTCTGGAAGCGGTTAATAAAGACAAAC
CGCTGGGTGCCGTAGCGCTGAAGTCTTACGAGGAAGAGTTGGCGAAAGATCCACGTATTGCCGCCACTAT
GGAAAACGCCCAGAAAGGTGAAATCATGCCGAACATCCCGCAGATGTCCGCTTTCTGGTATGCCGTGCGT
ACTGCGGTGATCAACGCCGCCAGCGGTCGTCAGACTGTCGATGAAGCCCTGAAAGACGCGCAGACTAATT
CGAGCTCGAACAACAACAACAATAACAATAACAACAACCTCGGGATCGAGGAAAACCTGTACTTCCAATC
CAATGCAATGTTTTTGCAAAGACCTAAACCTTACAGCGATGAAAGTTTAGAAAGTTTCTTTATCCGAGTG
GCTAACAAAAATGGCTACGGTGATGTCCATCGCTTCCTAGAAGCCACTAAACGATTCCTTCAAGACATTG
ACCATAATGGCTATCAAACCTTTCCGACTGATATAACTCGGATAAACCCATACTCAGCTAAAAACAGTTC
CAGCGCACGAACTGCGTCATTCCTGAAACTTGCACAATTGACATTTAATGAACCGCCAGAGCTACTTGGG
TTGGCAATTAACAGAACAAACATGAAATACTCGCCGTCAACTAGCGCGGTTGTTAGAGGTGCAGAAGTCT
TTCCTCGCAGTTTACTACGGACGCACTCCATCCCCTGCTGTCCTTTGTGTCTGCGAGAAAATGGCTACGC
CTCCTACCTTTGGCACTTTCAGGGGTACGAATACTGCCACAGCCATAACGTACCTTTAATTACCACTTGT
AGCTGTGGTAAGGAGTTTGACTACCGAGTATCTGGGTTAAAGGGCATTTGCTGCAAATGCAAGGAGCCTA
TCACCTTAACCAGCAGGGAGAACGGTCATGAGGCAGCGTGTACTGTTTCAAACTGGCTTGCTGGCCATGA
ATCTAAACCTCTGCCAAATCTTCCTAAAAGCTACCGATGGGGTTTAGTTCATTGGTGGATGGGTATTAAA
GATAGCGAGTTCGATCACTTTTCGTTCGTTCAATTTTTCTCAAACTGGCCAAGGTCATTCCACTCGATAA
TCGAAGATGAAGTAGAGTTCAACCTTGAGCATGCTGTTGTCAGCACGTCTGAATTACGACTAAAAGATCT
TCTTGGTCGATTGTTTTTCGGTTCAATTCGGTTACCTGAGCGGAATCTTCAACACAATATCATCCTTGGT
GAGCTTCTCTGCTATTTAGAAAATCGTTTATGGCAAGACAAGGGATTAATCGCCAACCTCAAAATGAACG
CGTTAGAGGCGACTGTAATGTTAAATTGTAGCCTCGATCAGATTGCATCAATGGTTGAACAACGCATCTT
GAAGCCAAATCGAAAAAGCAAGCCCAACAGCCCTCTTGATGTTACCGATTATCTATTTCATTTCGGCGAT
ATTTTCTGTCTTTGGTTAGCTGAGTTCCAAAGCGATGAGTTTAACCGTTCGTTTTATGTGTCGAGGTGGT
AATAGCATTGGAAGTGGATAACGGATCCGCGATCGCGGCGCGCCACCTGGTGGCCGGCCGGTACCACGCG
TGCGCGCTGATCCGGCTGCTAACAAAGCCCGAAAGGAAGCTGAGTTGGCTGCTGCCACCGCTGAGCAATA
ACTAGCATAACCCCTTGGGGCCTCTAAACGGGTCTTGAGGGGTTTTTTGCTGAAAGGAGGAACTATATCC
GGATATCCACAGGACGGGTGTGGTCGCCATGATCGCGTAGTCGATAGTGGCTCCAAGTAGCGAAGCGAGC
AGGACTGGGCGGCGGCCAAAGCGGTCGGACAGTGCTCCGAGAACGGGTGCGCATAGAAATTGCATCAACG
CATATAGCGCTAGCAGCACGCCATAGTGACTGGCGATGCTGTCGGAATGGACGATATCCCGCAAGAGGCC
CGGCAGTACCGGCATAACCAAGCCTATGCCTACAGCATCCAGGGTGACGGTGCCGAGGATGACGATGAGC
GCATTGTTAGATTTCATACACGGTGCCTGACTGCGTTAGCAATTTAACTGTGATAAACTACCGCATTAAA
GCTTATCGATGATAAGCTGTCAAACATGAGAATTCTTGAAGACGAAAGGGCCTCGTGATACGCCTATTTT
TATAGGTTAATGTCATGATAATAATGGTTTCTTAGACGTCAGGTGGCACTTTTCGGGGAAATGTGCGCGG
AACCCCTATTTGTTTATTTTTCTAAATACATTCAAATATGTATCCGCTCATGAGACAATAACCCTGATAA
ATGCTTCAATAACATTGAAAAAGGAAGAGTATGAGTATTCAACATTTCCGTGTCGCCCTTATTCCCTTTT
TTGCGGCATTTTGCCTTCCTGTTTTTGCTCACCCAGAAACGCTGGTGAAAGTAAAAGATGCTGAAGATCA
GTTGGGTGCACGAGTGGGTTACATCGAACTGGATCTCAACAGCGGTAAGATCCTTGAGAGTTTTCGCCCC
GAAGAACGTTTTCCAATGATGAGCACTTTTAAAGTTCTGCTATGTGGCGCGGTATTATCCCGTGTTGACG
CCGGGCAAGAGCAACTCGGTCGCCGCATACACTATTCTCAGAATGACTTGGTTGAGTACTCACCAGTCAC
AGAAAAGCATCTTACGGATGGCATGACAGTAAGAGAATTATGCAGTGCTGCCATAACCATGAGTGATAAC
ACTGCGGCCAACTTACTTCTGACAACGATCGGAGGACCGAAGGAGCTAACCGCTTTTTTGCACAACATGG
GGGATCATGTAACTCGCCTTGATCGTTGGGAACCGGAGCTGAATGAAGCCATACCAAACGACGAGCGTGA
CACCACGATGCCTGCAGCAATGGCAACAACGTTGCGCAAACTATTAACTGGCGAACTACTTACTCTAGCT
TCCCGGCAACAATTAATAGACTGGATGGAGGCGGATAAAGTTGCAGGACCACTTCTGCGCTCGGCCCTTC
CGGCTGGCTGGTTTATTGCTGATAAATCTGGAGCCGGTGAGCGTGGGTCTCGCGGTATCATTGCAGCACT
GGGGCCAGATGGTAAGCCCTCCCGTATCGTAGTTATCTACACGACGGGGAGTCAGGCAACTATGGATGAA
CGAAATAGACAGATCGCTGAGATAGGTGCCTCACTGATTAAGCATTGGTAACTGTCAGACCAAGTTTACT
CATATATACTTTAGATTGATTTAAAACTTCATTTTTAATTTAAAAGGATCTAGGTGAAGATCCTTTTTGA
TAATCTCATGACCAAAATCCCTTAACGTGAGTTTTCGTTCCACTGAGCGTCAGACCCCGTAGAAAAGATC
AAAGGATCTTC
Features (pLannotate 1.2.2; 16 found; start..end, strand, type, name):
      1..589     +  rep_origin     ori: high-copy-number ColE1/pMB1/pBR322/pUC origin of replication
    775..914     -  misc_feature   bom: basis of mobility region from pBR322
   1016..1207    -  CDS            rop: Rop protein, which maintains plasmids at low copy number; rop
   1224..1604    +  CDS            YPB1_ECOLX: Protein predicted: Swiss-Prot protein existence level 4. From Escherichia coli.
   1846..2746    -  CDS            TcR (fragment): tetracycline efflux protein; tet; confers resistance to tetracycline
   2768..2786    +  promoter       T7 promoter: promoter for bacteriophage T7 RNA polymerase
   2875..2897    +  RBS            RBS: efficient ribosome binding site from bacteriophage T7 gene 10 (Olins and Rangwala, 1989)
   2917..2946    +  CDS            10xHis: 10xHis affinity tag
   2956..4056    +  CDS            MBP: maltose binding protein from E. coli; malE (mutated); This version of the gene does not encode a signal sequence, so MBP will remain in the cytosol.
   4111..4127    +  CDS            TEV site (fragment): tobacco etch virus (TEV) protease recognition and cleavage site
   5405..5454    +  CDS            SET1 (fragment): solubility-enhancement tag derived from T7 phage gene 10B
   5462..5509    +  terminator     T7 terminator: transcription terminator for bacteriophage T7 RNA polymerase
   5535..5827    -  CDS            TcR (fragment): tetracycline efflux protein; tet; confers resistance to tetracycline
   5875..5903    -  promoter       tet promoter: E. coli promoter for tetracycline efflux protein gene
   6016..6120    +  promoter       AmpR promoter: bla
   6121..6981    +  CDS            AmpR: β-lactamase; bla; confers resistance to ampicillin, carbenicillin, and related antibiotics
