[The description below was written by a language model from this plasmid's Addgene catalogue record and pLannotate feature annotations shown in this document.]
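Description:
pSL0373 (His-MBP-TniQ) is a 7.2 kb bacterial expression plasmid built on the p2CT-10 backbone for recombinant production and purification of TniQ from the Vibrio cholerae CRISPR-associated transposon (CAST) system, which the depositor notes was previously referred to as INTEGRATE. It replicates in E. coli from a ColE1/pMB1-type origin and is selected with ampicillin through a β-lactamase gene under its native promoter. The catalogue lists it as high copy, although the annotated backbone also carries pBR322-derived elements, including the bom mobilisation region and a rop gene, which normally moderates copy number. Two fragments of the tetracycline resistance gene flank the expression cassette, along with the tet promoter. This indicates that the cassette interrupts the gene, so tetracycline resistance should not be expected.

The expression cassette runs from a T7 promoter and the phage T7 gene 10 ribosome binding site to a T7 terminator, so it needs a host that supplies T7 RNA polymerase. The open reading frame begins with a 10xHis affinity tag, followed by a signal-sequence-free maltose binding protein that stays in the cytosol and typically aids solubility, and then a TEV protease recognition site. The TniQ coding sequence, inserted by ligation independent cloning, is not itself annotated in the feature table. It presumably occupies the unannotated gap between the TEV site and the terminator region. A short match to a T7 gene 10-derived solubility tag just upstream of the terminator is probably residual vector sequence. The design allows affinity capture of the fusion protein and removal of the His10-MBP tag by TEV cleavage, giving TniQ for biochemical study of RNA-guided DNA integration.
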