Addgene plasmid #130638: pSL0373 (His-MBP-TniQ)
Purpose: Expresses V. cholerae CAST TniQ from a T7 promoter, with N-terminal His10-MBP-TEVsite tag for purification.
Depositing lab: Samuel H. Sternberg. Depositing organization: Columbia University. Publication: Transposon-encoded CRISPR-Cas systems direct RNA-guided DNA integration. Klompe SE, Vo PLH, Halpin-Healy TS, Sternberg SH. Nature. 2019 Jul;571(7764):219-225. doi: 10.1038/s41586-019-1323-z. Epub 2019 Jun 12. PubMed 31189177.
Backbone
  Vector backbone: p2CT-10
  Vector type: Bacterial Expression, CRISPR ; Transposon
Growth in bacteria
  Bacterial resistance: Ampicillin, 100 μg/mL
  Growth temperature: 37°C
  Growth strain: DH5alpha
  Copy number: High Copy
Gene/Insert
  Gene/Insert name: VchTniQ
  Species: Vibrio cholerae
  GenBank ID: WP_000479715.1
  Promoter: T7
  Tag / fusion protein: His10-MBP-TEVsite on TniQ (N terminal on insert)
  Cloning method: Ligation Independent Cloning
Terms and licenses: Academic/Nonprofit Terms; Industry Terms: Not Available to Industry
Depositor comments: Previously referred to as INTEGRATE.
How to cite: pSL0373 (His-MBP-TniQ) was a gift from Samuel H. Sternberg (Addgene plasmid # 130638 ; http://n2t.net/addgene:130638 ; RRID:Addgene_130638)
